Addgene plasmid #61248: AAV-hSyn-REX-GECO1
Purpose: Expresses REX-GECO1 in neurons
Depositing lab: Robert Campbell. Depositing organization: University of Alberta. Publication: A long Stokes shift red fluorescent Ca(2+) indicator protein for two-photon and ratiometric imaging. Wu J, Abdelfattah AS, Miraucourt LS, Kutsarova E, Ruangkittisakul A, Zhou H, Ballanyi K, Wicks G, Drobizhev M, Rebane A, Ruthazer ES, Campbell RE. Nat Commun. 2014 Oct 31;5:5262. doi: 10.1038/ncomms6262. PubMed 25358432.
Backbone
  Vector backbone: pAAV
  Backbone size w/o insert (bp): 4560
  Total vector size (bp): 5814
  Vector type: Mammalian Expression, AAV
Growth in bacteria
  Bacterial resistance: Ampicillin, 100 μg/mL
  Growth temperature: 37°C
  Growth strain: DH10B
  Copy number: High Copy
Gene/Insert
  Gene/Insert name: REX-GECO1 (alt name: Red excitation ratiometric genetically encoded Ca2+-indicators for optical version 1)
  Species: Synthetic
  Insert size (bp): 1254
  Mutation: Substitutions relative to R-GECO1: P60R, V61W, R66W, E77V, K80E, K97R, S142P, D147V, E148G, P220L, N257I, A302P, M339L, T382S
  GenBank ID: KP091743
  Promoter: hSyn
  Cloning method: Restriction Enzyme; 5′ cloning site BamH1 (not destroyed); 3′ cloning site HindIII (not destroyed)
  Sequencing primers: 5′ GAGGAGTCGTGTCGTGCC; 3′ CATAGCGTAAAAGGAGCAACA
Terms and licenses: Academic/Nonprofit Terms; Industry Terms: Not Available to Industry
Depositor comments: The construct is numbered based on GCaMP. There are 2 mismatches between Addgene's sequence and the provided reference sequence. These should not affect plasmid function.
How to cite: AAV-hSyn-REX-GECO1 was a gift from Robert Campbell (Addgene plasmid # 61248 ; http://n2t.net/addgene:61248 ; RRID:Addgene_61248)
