[The description below was written by a language model from this plasmid's Addgene catalogue record and pLannotate feature annotations shown in this document.]
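Description:
AAV-hSyn-REX-GECO1 is a 5,814 bp adeno-associated virus transfer plasmid built on a pAAV backbone for expressing the red calcium indicator REX-GECO1 in neurons. It is maintained in E. coli as a high-copy plasmid through a ColE1/pUC-type origin and selected with ampicillin via the β-lactamase gene. An f1 phage origin is also present. Short lac-region, lacZα and lacI fragments, along with a partial RSF origin match, appear to be cloning-vector remnants with no role in the payload.

The expression cassette lies between two AAV2 inverted terminal repeats, which are the cis elements needed for replication and packaging of the intervening DNA into AAV particles when helper functions are supplied. Within them, the human synapsin I promoter confers neuron-specific transcription of the 1,254 bp synthetic REX-GECO1 coding sequence, cloned between BamHI and HindIII sites. The annotation shows the typical GECO architecture: an N-terminal calmodulin-binding peptide from smooth muscle myosin light chain kinase, a central red fluorescent protein domain, and C-terminal calmodulin. The automated tool labels the fluorescent domain as a HyPerRed fragment, most likely reflecting sequence similarity to a related circularly permuted red protein. Calcium-dependent binding of calmodulin to the peptide alters the chromophore environment and hence the fluorescence.

REX-GECO1 carries fourteen substitutions relative to R-GECO1, numbered according to GCaMP. It is described as a long Stokes shift, excitation-ratiometric indicator suited to two-photon and ratiometric imaging. A WPRE downstream of the coding sequence enhances transcript stability and expression, and an SV40 polyadenylation signal follows it, annotated on the reverse strand. The depositor notes two mismatches with the reference sequence that are not expected to affect function.
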