Features (pLannotate 1.2.2; 20 found; start..end, strand, type, name):
      1..122     +  rep_origin     RSF ori (fragment): Plasmids containing the RSF 1030 origin of replication can be propagated in E. coli cells that contain additional plasmids with compatible origins.
    124..216     +  CDS            lacI (fragment): lac repressor; lacI; The lac repressor binds to the lac operator to inhibit transcription in E. coli. This inhibition can be relieved by adding lactose or isopropyl-β-D-thiogalactopyranoside (IPTG).
    229..250     +  protein_bind   CAP binding site: CAP binding activates transcription in the presence of cAMP. E. coli catabolite activator protein
    265..295     +  promoter       lac promoter: promoter for the E. coli lac operon
    303..319     +  protein_bind   lac operator: The lac repressor binds to the lac operator to inhibit transcription in E. coli. This inhibition can be relieved by adding lactose or isopropyl-β-D-thiogalactopyranoside (IPTG). lac repressor encoded by lacI
    380..510     -  repeat_region  AAV2 ITR (fragment): inverted terminal repeat of adeno-associated virus serotype 2 inverted
    592..1038    +  promoter       hSyn promoter: human synapsin I promoter; confers neuron-specific expression (Kügler et al., 2003)
   1073..1129    +  CDS            calmodulin-binding peptide: calmodulin-binding peptide from avian smooth muscle myosin light chain kinase
   1135..1858    +  CDS            HyPerRed (fragment): red fluorescent genetically encoded indicator for H2O2 ()
   1867..2309    +  CDS            calmodulin (fragment): calcium-binding protein
   2324..2912    +  misc_feature   WPRE: woodchuck hepatitis virus posttranscriptional regulatory element
   2913..2932    +  misc_feature   MCS (fragment): pBluescript multiple cloning site
   2961..3082    -  polyA_signal   SV40 poly(A) signal: SV40 polyadenylation signal
   3105..3173    -  CDS            large T antigen (fragment): large T antigen from SV40 (simian virus 40)
   3244..3374    +  repeat_region  AAV2 ITR (fragment): inverted terminal repeat of adeno-associated virus serotype 2 inverted
   3388..3545    +  CDS            lacZα (fragment): LacZα fragment of β-galactosidase; lacZ fragment
   3550..3978    +  rep_origin     f1 ori (sequence partly withheld): f1 bacteriophage origin of replication; arrow indicates direction of (+) strand synthesis
   4031..4135    +  promoter       AmpR promoter: bla
   4136..4996    +  CDS            AmpR: β-lactamase; bla; confers resistance to ampicillin, carbenicillin, and related antibiotics
   5167..5755    +  rep_origin     ori: high-copy-number ColE1/pMB1/pBR322/pUC origin of replication
>Addgene plasmid #61248 | AAV-hSyn-REX-GECO1 | depositor full sequence | sequence record 99345 | AAV-hSyn-REX-GECO1 sequence 5814 bps
GTTCTTTCCTGCGTTATCCCCTGATTCTGTGGATAACCGTATTACCGCCTTTGAGTGAGCTGATACCGCT
CGCCGCAGCCGAACGACCGAGCGCAGCGAGTCAGTGAGCGAGGAAGCGGAAGAGCGCCCAATACGCAAAC
CGCCTCTCCCCGCGCGTTGGCCGATTCATTAATGCAGCTGGCACGACAGGTTTCCCGACTGGAAAGCGGG
CAGTGAGCGCAACGCAATTAATGTGAGTTAGCTCACTCATTAGGCACCCCAGGCTTTACACTTTATGCTT
CCGGCTCGTATGTTGTGTGGAATTGTGAGCGGATAACAATTTCACACAGGAAACAGCTATGACCATGATT
ACGCCAGATTTAATTAAGGCCTTAATTAGGCTGCGCGCTCGCTCGCTCACTGAGGCCGCCCGGGCAAAGC
CCGGGCGTCGGGCGACCTTTGGTCGCCCGGCCTCAGTGAGCGAGCGAGCGCGCAGAGAGGGAGTGGCCAA
CTCCATCACTAGGGGTTCCTTGTAGTTAATGATTAACCCGCCATGCTACTTATCTACGTAGCCATGCTCT
AGGAAGATCTCTGCAGAGGGCCCTGCGTATGAGTGCAAGTGGGTTTTAGGACCAGGATGAGGCGGGGTGG
GGGTGCCTACCTGACGACCGACCCCACCCACTGGACAAGCACCCAACCCCCATTCCCCAAATTGCGCATC
CCCTATCAGAGAGGGGGAGGGGAAACAGGATGCGGCGAGGCGCGTGCGCACTGCCAGCTTCAGCACCGCG
GACAGTGCCTTCGCCCCCGCCTGGCGGCGCGCGCCACCGCCGCCTCAGCACTGAAGGCGCGCTGACGTCA
CTCGCCGGTCCCCCGCAAACTCCCCTTCCCGGCCACCTTGGTCGCGTCCGCGCCGCCGCCGGCCCAGCCG
GACCGCACCACGCGAGGCGCGAGATAGGGGGGCACGGGCGCGACCATCTGCGCTGCGGCGCCGGCGACTC
AGCGCTGCCTCAGTCTGCGGTGGGCAGCGGAGGAGTCGTGTCGTGCCTGAGAGCGCAGTCGAATTCGGGG
ATCCACCATGGTCGACTCATCACGTCGTAAGTGGAATAAGGCAGGTCACGCAGTCAGAGCTATAGGTCGG
CTGAGCTCACGTTGGGTTTCCGAGTGGATGTACCCCGAGGACGGCGCCCTGAAGAGCGTGATCAAGGAGG
GGTTGAGGCTGAAGGACGGCGGCCACTACGCCGCCGAGGTCAGGACCACCTACAAGGCCAAAAAGCCCGT
GCAGCTGCCCGGCGCCTACATCGTCGACATCAAGTTGGACATCGTGTCCCACAACGAGGACTACACCATC
GTGGAACAGTGCGAACGCGCCGAGGGCCGCCACCCCACCGGCGGCATGGTCGGGCTGTACAAGGGAGGTA
CAGGCGGGAGTCTGGTGAGCAAGGGCGAGGAGGATAACATGGCCATCATCAAGGAGTTCATGCGCTTCAA
GGTGCACATGGAGGGCTCCGTGAACGGCCACGAGTTCGAGATCGAGGGCGAGGGCGAGGGCCGCCCCTAC
GAGGCCTTTCAGACCGCTAAGCTGAAGGTGACCAAGGGTGGCCCCCTGCCCTTCGCCTGGGACATCCTGT
CCCTTCAGTTCATGTACGGCTCCAAGGCCTACATTAAGCACCCAGCCGACATCCCCGACTACTTCAAGCT
GTCCTTCCCCGAGGGCTTCAGGTGGGAGCGCGTGATGATCTTCGAGGACGGCGGCATTATTCACGTTAAC
CAGGACTCCTCCCTGCAGGACGGCGTATTCATCTACAAGGTGAAGCTGCGCGGCACCAACTTCCCCCCCG
ACGGCCCCGTAATGCAGAAGAAGACCATGGGCTGGGAGCCTACGCGTGACCAACTGACTGAAGAGCAGAT
CGCAGAGTTTAAAGAGGCTTTCTCCCTATTTGACAAGGACGGGGATGGGACGATAACAACCAAGGAGCTG
GGGACGGTGTTGCGGTCTCTGGGGCAGAACCCCACAGAAGCAGAGCTGCAGGACATGATCAATGAAGTAG
ATGCCGACGGTGACGGCACATTCGACTTCCCTGAGTTCCTGACGATGATGGCAAGGAAAATGAATGACTC
AGACAGTGAAGAGGAAATTAGAGAAGCGTTCCGCGTGTTTGATAAGGACGGCAATGGCTACATCGGCGCA
GCAGAGCTTCGCCACGTGATGACAGACCTTGGAGAGAAGTTAACAGATGAGGAGGTTGATGAAATGATCA
GGGTAGCAGACATCGATGGGGATGGTCAGGTAAACTACGAAGAGTTTGTACAAATGATGACAGCGAAGTA
AAAGCTTATCGATAATCAACCTCTGGATTACAAAATTTGTGAAAGATTGACTGGTATTCTTAACTATGTT
GCTCCTTTTACGCTATGTGGATACGCTGCTTTAATGCCTTTGTATCATGCTATTGCTTCCCGTATGGCTT
TCATTTTCTCCTCCTTGTATAAATCCTGGTTGCTGTCTCTTTATGAGGAGTTGTGGCCCGTTGTCAGGCA
ACGTGGCGTGGTGTGCACTGTGTTTGCTGACGCAACCCCCACTGGTTGGGGCATTGCCACCACCTGTCAG
CTCCTTTCCGGGACTTTCGCTTTCCCCCTCCCTATTGCCACGGCGGAACTCATCGCCGCCTGCCTTGCCC
GCTGCTGGACAGGGGCTCGGCTGTTGGGCACTGACAATTCCGTGGTGTTGTCGGGGAAATCATCGTCCTT
TCCTTGGCTGCTCGCCTGTGTTGCCACCTGGATTCTGCGCGGGACGTCCTTCTGCTACGTCCCTTCGGCC
CTCAATCCAGCGGACCTTCCTTCCCGCGGCCTGCTGCCGGCTCTGCGGCCTCTTCCGCGTCTTCGCCTTC
GCCCTCAGACGAGTCGGATCTCCCTTTGGGCCGCCTCCCCGCATCGATACCGTCGACCTCGACCCGGGCG
GCCGCTTCGAGCAGACATGATAAGATACATTGATGAGTTTGGACAAACCACAACTAGAATGCAGTGAAAA
AAATGCTTTATTTGTGAAATTTGTGATGCTATTGCTTTATTTGTAACCATTATAAGCTGCAATAAACAAG
TTAACAACAACAATTGCATTCATTTTATGTTTCAGGTTCAGGGGGAGATGTGGGAGGTTTTTTAAAGCAA
GTAAAACCTCTACAAATGTGGTAAAATCGATAAGGATCTTCCTAGAGCATGGCTACGTAGATAAGTAGCA
TGGCGGGTTAATCATTAACTACAAGGAACCCCTAGTGATGGAGTTGGCCACTCCCTCTCTGCGCGCTCGC
TCGCTCACTGAGGCCGGGCGACCAAAGGTCGCCCGACGCCCGGGCTTTGCCCGGGCGGCCTCAGTGAGCG
AGCGAGCGCGCAGCCTTAATTAACCTAATTCACTGGCCGTCGTTTTACAACGTCGTGACTGGGAAAACCC
TGGCGTTACCCAACTTAATCGCCTTGCAGCACATCCCCCTTTCGCCAGCTGGCGTAATAGCGAAGAGGCC
CGCACCGATCGCCCTTCCCAACAGTTGCGCAGCCTGAATGGCGAATGGG
[124 nt withheld, positions 3550-3673]
C
[91 nt withheld, positions 3675-3765]
A
[49 nt withheld, positions 3767-3815]
CCTTTGACGTTGGAGTCCACGTTCTTT
[37 nt withheld, positions 3843-3879]
ACCCTATCTCGGTCTATTCTTTTGATTTATAAGGGATTTTGCCGATTTCGGCCTATTGGTTAAAAAATGA
GCTGATTTAACAAAAATTTAACGCGAATTTTAACAAAATATTAACGCTTACAATTTAGGTGGCACTTTTC
GGGGAAATGTGCGCGGAACCCCTATTTGTTTATTTTTCTAAATACATTCAAATATGTATCCGCTCATGAG
ACAATAACCCTGATAAATGCTTCAATAATATTGAAAAAGGAAGAGTATGAGTATTCAACATTTCCGTGTC
GCCCTTATTCCCTTTTTTGCGGCATTTTGCCTTCCTGTTTTTGCTCACCCAGAAACGCTGGTGAAAGTAA
AAGATGCTGAAGATCAGTTGGGTGCACGAGTGGGTTACATCGAACTGGATCTCAACAGCGGTAAGATCCT
TGAGAGTTTTCGCCCCGAAGAACGTTTTCCAATGATGAGCACTTTTAAAGTTCTGCTATGTGGCGCGGTA
TTATCCCGTATTGACGCCGGGCAAGAGCAACTCGGTCGCCGCATACACTATTCTCAGAATGACTTGGTTG
AGTACTCACCAGTCACAGAAAAGCATCTTACGGATGGCATGACAGTAAGAGAATTATGCAGTGCTGCCAT
AACCATGAGTGATAACACTGCGGCCAACTTACTTCTGACAACGATCGGAGGACCGAAGGAGCTAACCGCT
TTTTTGCACAACATGGGGGATCATGTAACTCGCCTTGATCGTTGGGAACCGGAGCTGAATGAAGCCATAC
CAAACGACGAGCGTGACACCACGATGCCTGTAGCAATGGCAACAACGTTGCGCAAACTATTAACTGGCGA
ACTACTTACTCTAGCTTCCCGGCAACAATTAATAGACTGGATGGAGGCGGATAAAGTTGCAGGACCACTT
CTGCGCTCGGCCCTTCCGGCTGGCTGGTTTATTGCTGATAAATCTGGAGCCGGTGAGCGTGGGTCTCGCG
GTATCATTGCAGCACTGGGGCCAGATGGTAAGCCCTCCCGTATCGTAGTTATCTACACGACGGGGAGTCA
GGCAACTATGGATGAACGAAATAGACAGATCGCTGAGATAGGTGCCTCACTGATTAAGCATTGGTAACTG
TCAGACCAAGTTTACTCATATATACTTTAGATTGATTTAAAACTTCATTTTTAATTTAAAAGGATCTAGG
TGAAGATCCTTTTTGATAATCTCATGACCAAAATCCCTTAACGTGAGTTTTCGTTCCACTGAGCGTCAGA
CCCCGTAGAAAAGATCAAAGGATCTTCTTGAGATCCTTTTTTTCTGCGCGTAATCTGCTGCTTGCAAACA
AAAAAACCACCGCTACCAGCGGTGGTTTGTTTGCCGGATCAAGAGCTACCAACTCTTTTTCCGAAGGTAA
CTGGCTTCAGCAGAGCGCAGATACCAAATACTGTTCTTCTAGTGTAGCCGTAGTTAGGCCACCACTTCAA
GAACTCTGTAGCACCGCCTACATACCTCGCTCTGCTAATCCTGTTACCAGTGGCTGCTGCCAGTGGCGAT
AAGTCGTGTCTTACCGGGTTGGACTCAAGACGATAGTTACCGGATAAGGCGCAGCGGTCGGGCTGAACGG
GGGGTTCGTGCACACAGCCCAGCTTGGAGCGAACGACCTACACCGAACTGAGATACCTACAGCGTGAGCT
ATGAGAAAGCGCCACGCTTCCCGAAGGGAGAAAGGCGGACAGGTATCCGGTAAGCGGCAGGGTCGGAACA
GGAGAGCGCACGAGGGAGCTTCCAGGGGGAAACGCCTGGTATCTTTATAGTCCTGTCGGGTTTCGCCACC
TCTGACTTGAGCGTCGATTTTTGTGATGCTCGTCAGGGGGGCGGAGCCTATGGAAAAACGCCAGCAACGC
GGCCTTTTTACGGTTCCTGGCCTTTTGCTGGCCTTTTGCTCACAT
