>Addgene plasmid #61248 | AAV-hSyn-REX-GECO1 | addgene partial sequence | sequence record 101747 | hSyn1pro-F 5'-gcaagtgggttttaggacca-3'
CCCGACCCACTGGACAAGCACCCAACCCCCATTCCCCAAATTGCGCATCCCCTATCAGAGAGGGGGAGGG
GAAACAGGATGCGGCGAGGCGCGTGCGCACTGCCAGCTTCAACACCGCGGACAGTGCCTTCGCCCCCGCC
TGGCGGCGCGCGCCACCGCCGCCTCAGCACTGAAGGCGCGCTGACGTCACTCGCCGGTCCCCCGCAAACT
CCCCTTCCCGGCCACCTTGGTCGCGTCCGCGCCGCCGCCGGCCCAGCCGGACCGCACCACGCGAGGCGCG
AGATAGGGGGGCACGGGCGCGACCATCTGCGCTGCGGCGCCGGCGACTCAGCGCTGCCTCAGTCTGCGGT
GGGCAGCGGAGGAGTCGTGTCGTGCCTGAGAGCGCAGTCGAATTCGGGGATCCACCATGGTCGACTCATC
ACGTCGTAAGTGGAATAAGGCAGGTCACGCAGTCAGAGCTATAGGTCGGCTGAGCTCACGTTGGGTTTCC
GAGTGGATGTACCCCGAGGACGGCGCCCTGAAGAGCGTGATCAAGGAGGGGTTGAGGCTGAAGGACGGCG
GCCACTACGCCGCCGAGGTCAGGACCACCTACAAGGCCAAAAAGCCCGTGCAGCTGCCCGGCGCCTACAT
CGTCGACATCAAGTTGGACATCGTGTCCCACAACGAGGACTACACCATCGTGGAACAGTGCGAACGCGCC
G
