>Addgene plasmid #61248 | AAV-hSyn-REX-GECO1 | addgene partial sequence | sequence record 101872 | WPRE-R 5'-CATAGCGTAAAAGGAGCAACA-3'
ATCCAGAGGTTGATTATCGATAAGCTTTTACTTCGCTGTCATCATTTGTACAAACTCTTCGTAGTTTACC
TGACCATCCCCATCGATGTCTGCTACCCTGATCATTTCATCAACCTCCTCATCTGTTAACTTCTCTCCAA
GGTCTGTCATCACGTGGCGAAGCTCTGCTGCGCCGATGTAGCCATTGCCGTCCTTATCAAACACGCGGAA
CGCTTCTCTAATTTCCTCTTCACTGTCTGAGTCATTCATTTTCCTTGCCATCATCGTCAGGAACTCAGGG
AAGTCGAATGTGCCGTCACCGTCGGCATCTACTTCATTGATCATGTCCTGCAGCTCTGCTTCTGTGGGGT
TCTGCCCCAGAGACCGCAACACCGTCCCCAGCTCCTTGGTTGTTATCGTCCCATCCCCGTCCTTGTCAAA
TAGGGAGAAAGCCTCTTTAAACTCTGCGATCTGCTCTTCAGTCAGTTGGTCACGCGTAGGCTCCCAGCCC
ATGGTCTTCTTCTGCATTACGGGGCCGTCGGGGGGGAAGTTGGTGCCGCGCAGCTTCACCTTGTAGATGA
ATACGCCGTCCTGCAGGGAGGAGTCCTGGTTAACGTGAATAATGCCGCCGTCCTCGAAGATCATCACGCG
CTCCCACCTGAAGCCCTCGGGGAAGGACAGCTTGAAGTAGTCGGGGATGTCGGCTGGGTGCTTAATGTAG
GCCTTGGAGCCGTACATGAACTGAAGGGACAGGATGTCCCAGGCGAAGGGCAGGGGGCCACCCTTGGTCA
CCTTCAGCTTAGCGGTCTGAA
